>Addgene plasmid #212967 | ISDra2-TnpB-mCherry-U6-ωRNA* | addgene full sequence | sequence record 423077 | Addgene NGS Result
TTTGCTCACATGTTCTTTCCTGCGTTATCCCCTGATTCTCTCGAGTTAACCCTAGAAAGATAATCATATT
GTGACGTACGTTAAAGATAATCATGCGTAAAATTGACGCATGTGTTTTATCGATCTGTATATCGAGGTTT
ATTTATTAATTTGAATAGATATTAAGTTTTATTATATTTACACTTACATACTAATAATAAATTCAACAAA
CAATTTATTTATGTTTATTTATTTATTAAAAAAAAACAAAAACTCAAAATTTCTTTTATAAAGTAACAAA
ACTTTTAAACATTCTCTCTTTTACAAAAATAAACTTATTTTGTACTTTAAAAACAGTCATGTTGTATTAT
AAAATAAGTAATTAGCTTAACTTATACATAATAGAAACAAATTATACTTATTAATTAATCTAGAGGTACC
CGTTACATAACTTACGGTAAATGGCCCGCCTGGCTGACCGCCCAACGACCCCCGCCCATTGACGTCAATA
GTAACGCCAATAGGGACTTTCCATTGACGTCAATGGGTGGAGTATTTACGGTAAACTGCCCACTTGGCAG
TACATCAAGTGTATCATATGCCAAGTACGCCCCCTATTGACGTCAATGACGGTAAATGGCCCGCCTGGCA
TTGTGCCCAGTACATGACCTTATGGGACTTTCCTACTTGGCAGTACATCTACGTATTAGTCATCGCTATT
ACCATGGTCGAGGTGAGCCCCACGTTCTGCTTCACTCTCCCCATCTCCCCCCCCTCCCCACCCCCAATTT
TGTATTTATTTATTTTTTAATTATTTTGTGCAGCGATGGGGGCGGGGGGGGGGGGGGGGCGCGCGCCAGG
CGGGGCGGGGCGGGGCGAGGGGCGGGGCGGGGCGAGGCGGAGAGGTGCGGCGGCAGCCAATCAGAGCGGC
GCGCTCCGAAAGTTTCCTTTTATGGCGAGGCGGCGGCGGCGGCGGCCCTATAAAAAGCGAAGCGCGCGGC
GGGCGGGAGTCGCTGCGCGCTGCCTTCGCCCCGTGCCCCGCTCCGCCGCCGCCTCGCGCCGCCCGCCCCG
GCTCTGACTGACCGCGTTACTCCCACAGGTGAGCGGGCGGGACGGCCCTTCTCCTCCGGGCTGTAATTAG
CTGAGCAAGAGGTAAGGGTTTAAGGGATGGTTGGTTGGTGGGGTATTAATGTTTAATTACCTGGAGCACC
TGCCTGAAATCACTTTTTTTCAGGTTGGGAAATTAATACGACTCACTATAGGGACCGGTGCGGCCGCGCC
ACCATGGGATCTCCAAAAAAGAAACGGAAGGTGGGATCTATGATCCGGAACAAGGCCTTCGTGGTGAGGC
TGTACCCCAACGCCGCCCAGACAGAGCTGATCAATAGAACCCTGGGCAGCGCCAGGTTCGTGTACAATCA
CTTCCTGGCCAGGAGGATCGCCGCCTACAAGGAGTCCGGCAAGGGCCTGACATACGGCCAGACATCCAGC
GAGCTGACCCTGCTGAAGCAGGCCGAGGAGACATCCTGGCTGAGCGAGGTGGACAAGTTTGCCCTGCAGA
ACAGCCTGAAGAATCTGGAGACCGCCTACAAGAACTTCTTCAGAACAGTGAAGCAGAGCGGCAAGAAGGT
GGGCTTTCCCAGGTTCAGAAAGAAGAGAACAGGCGAGAGCTACAGGACACAGTTTACAAATAACAACATC
CAGATCGGCGAGGGCAGGCTGAAGCTGCCTAAGCTGGGCTGGGTTAAGACAAAGGGCCAGCAGGATATTC
AGGGCAAGATCCTGAATGTGACAGTGAGAAGGATTCATGAGGGCCACTACGAGGCCAGCGTGCTGTGTGA
GGTGGAGATCCCCTACCTGCCCGCCGCTCCTAAGTTCGCCGCCGGAGTTGATGTGGGCATCAAGGACTTT
GCCATCGTGACCGACGGCGTGAGATTTAAGCACGAGCAGAACCCTAAGTACTACAGGAGCACACTGAAGA
GGCTGAGGAAGGCCCAGCAGACACTGTCCAGAAGAAAGAAGGGCAGCGCCCGGTACGGCAAGGCCAAGAC
AAAGCTGGCCAGGATTCATAAGAGAATCGTGAATAAGAGGCAGGACTTTCTGCACAAGCTGACCACAAGC
CTGGTGAGGGAGTACGAGATCATCGGCACAGAGCACCTGAAGCCTGATAACATGAGGAAGAACAGGAGAC
TGGCCCTGTCCATCAGCGATGCCGGCTGGGGAGAGTTTATCAGACAGCTGGAGTACAAGGCCGCCTGGTA
CGGCAGACTGGTGAGCAAGGTGAGCCCTTACTTCCCCAGCTCCCAGCTGTGTCACGACTGCGGCTTCAAG
AATCCCGAGGTGAAGAACCTGGCCGTGAGAACCTGGACCTGTCCCAACTGCGGCGAGACCCACGACAGAG
ATGAAAATGCCGCCCTGAACATCAGGAGGGAGGCCCTGGTGGCCGCCGGAATTAGCGACACACTGAATGC
CCACGGCGGCTACGTGAGACCTGCCTCTGCCGGAAATGGCCTGAGGTCCGAGAACCACGCCACCCTGGTG
GTGGGTTCCAAAAGGCCGGCGGCCACGAAAAAGGCCGGCCAGGCAAAAAAGAAAAAGGGATCTGATTACA
AAGACGATGACGATAAGGAATTCGGTAGTGGGGAGGGCAGAGGAAGTCTGCTAACATGCGGTGACGTCGA
GGAGAATCCTGGCCCAATGGTGAGCAAGGGCGAGGAGGATAACATGGCCATCATCAAGGAGTTCATGCGC
TTCAAGGTGCACATGGAGGGCTCCGTGAACGGCCACGAGTTCGAGATCGAGGGCGAGGGCGAGGGCCGCC
CCTACGAGGGCACCCAGACCGCCAAGCTGAAGGTGACCAAGGGTGGCCCCCTGCCCTTCGCCTGGGACAT
CCTGTCCCCTCAGTTCATGTACGGCTCCAAGGCCTACGTGAAGCACCCCGCCGACATCCCCGACTACTTG
AAGCTGTCCTTCCCCGAGGGCTTCAAGTGGGAGCGCGTGATGAACTTCGATGACGGCGGCGTGGTGACCG
TGACCCAGGACTCCTCCCTGCAGGACGGCGAGTTCATCTACAAGGTGAAGCTGCGCGGCACCAACTTCCC
CTCCGACGGCCCCGTAATGCAGAAGAAAACCATGGGCTGGGAGGCCTCCTCCGAGCGGATGTACCCCGAG
GACGGCGCCCTGAAGGGCGAGATCAAGCAGAGGCTGAAGCTGAAGGACGGCGGCCACTACGACGCTGAGG
TCAAGACCACCTACAAGGCCAAGAAGCCCGTGCAGCTGCCCGGCGCCTACAACGTCAACATCAAGTTGGA
CATCACCTCCCACAACGAGGACTACACCATCGTGGAACAGTACGAACGCGCCGAGGGCCGCCACTCCACC
GGCGGCATGGACGAGCTGTACAAGTGAAAGCTTAACTTGTTTATTGCAGCTTATAATGGTTACAAATAAA
GCAATAGCATCACAAATTTCACAAATAAAGCATTTTTTTCACTGCATTCTAGTTGTGGTTTGTCCAAACT
CATCAATGTATCTTATCATGTCTGGATCACTAGTGAGGGCCTATTTCCCATGATTCCTTCATATTTGCAT
ATACGATACAAGGCTGTTAGAGAGATAATTGGAATTAATTTGACTGTAAACACAAAGATATTAGTACAAA
ATACGTGACGTAGAAAGTAATAATTTCTTGGGTAGTTTGCAGTTTTAAAATTATGTTTTAAAATGGACTA
TCATATGCTTACCGTAACTTGAAAGTATTTCGATTTCTTGGCTTTATATATCTTGTGGAAAGGACGAAAC
ACCGTGGTGGCTGCGGGAATCTCAGACACCTTAAACGCTCATGGAGGCTATGAAAATGGTCTGCGAAGTG
AGAATCACGCGACTTTAGTCGTGTGAGGTTCAAATGTCTTCCTGGGACGAAGACAAGGCCGGCATGGTCC
CAGCCTCCTCGCTGGCGCCGGCTGGGCAACATGCTTCGGCATGGCGAATGGGACTTTTTTTACGCGTTAG
GTCTTGAAAGGAGTGGGAATTGGCTCCGGTGCCCGTCAGTGGGCAGAGCGCACATCGCCCACAGTCCCCG
AGAAGTTGGGGGGAGGGGTCGGCAATTGATCCGGTGCCTAGAGAAGGTGGCGCGGGGTAAACTGGGAAAG
TGATGTCGTGTACTGGCTCCGCCTTTTTCCCGAGGGTGGGGGAGAACCGTATATAAGTGCAGTAGTCGCC
GTGAACGTTCTTTTTCGCAACGGGTTTGCCGCCAGAACACAGGACGCTAGCGCCACCATGAGCCGGCTGG
ACAAGAGCAAAGTGATCAACAGCGCCCTGGAACTGCTGAACGGCGTGGGCATCGAGGGCCTGACCACCCG
GAAGCTGGCCCAGAAACTGGGCGTGGAACAGCCCACCCTGTACTGGCACGTGAAGAACAAGCGGGCCCTG
CTGGACGCCCTGCCCATCGAGATGCTGGACCGGCACCACACCCACAGCTGCCCTCTGGAAGGCGAGAGCT
GGCAGGACTTCCTGCGGAACAACGCCAAGAGCTACAGATGCGCCCTGCTGAGCCACCGGGACGGCGCCAA
AGTGCACCTGGGCACCAGACCCACCGAGAAGCAGTACGAGACACTGGAAAACCAGCTGGCCTTCCTGTGC
CAGCAGGGCTTCAGCCTGGAAAACGCCCTGTACGCCCTGAGCGCCGTGGGCCACTTCACCCTGGGCTGCG
TGCTGGAAGAACAGGAACACCAGGTCGCCAAAGAGGAAAGAGAGACACCCACCACCGACAGCATGCCCCC
CCTGCTGAAGCAGGCCATCGAGCTGTTCGACAGACAGGGCGCCGAGCCCGCCTTCCTGTTCGGCCTGGAA
CTGATCATCTGCGGCCTCGAGAAGCAGCTGAAGTGCGAGAGCGGCGGACCCACCGACGCCCTGGACGACT
TCGACCTGGACATGCTGCCCGCCGATGCCCTGGATGATTTTGATCTGGATATGCTCCCTGCTGACGCTCT
CGATGACTTCGATCTCGATATGCTGCCAGGCGGTAGTGGGGCAACAAACTTCTCTCTGCTGAAACAAGCC
GGAGATGTCGAAGAGAATCCTGGACCGACCGAGTACAAGCCCACGGTGCGCCTCGCCACCCGCGACGACG
TCCCCAGGGCCGTACGCACCCTCGCCGCCGCGTTCGCCGACTACCCCGCCACGCGCCACACCGTCGATCC
GGACCGCCACATCGAGCGGGTCACCGAGCTGCAAGAACTCTTCCTCACGCGCGTCGGGCTCGACATCGGC
AAGGTGTGGGTCGCGGACGACGGCGCCGCGGTGGCGGTCTGGACCACGCCGGAGAGCGTCGAAGCGGGGG
CGGTGTTCGCCGAGATCGGCCCGCGCATGGCCGAGTTGAGCGGTTCCCGGCTGGCCGCGCAGCAACAGAT
GGAAGGCCTCCTGGCGCCGCACCGGCCCAAGGAGCCCGCGTGGTTCCTGGCCACCGTCGGAGTCTCGCCC
GACCACCAGGGCAAGGGTCTGGGCAGCGCCGTCGTGCTCCCCGGAGTGGAGGCGGCCGAGCGCGCCGGGG
TGCCCGCCTTCCTGGAGACCTCCGCGCCCCGCAACCTCCCCTTCTACGAGCGGCTCGGCTTCACCGTCAC
CGCCGACGTCGAGGTGCCCGAAGGACCGCGCACCTGGTGCATGACCCGCAAGCCCGGTGCCTGACTTAAG
CTGTGCCTTCTAGTTGCCAGCCATCTGTTGTTTGCCCCTCCCCCGTGCCTTCCTTGACCCTGGAAGGTGC
CACTCCCACTGTCCTTTCCTAATAAAATGAGGAAATTGCATCGCATTGTCTGAGTAGGTGTCATTCTATT
CTGGGGGGTGGGGTGGGGCAGGACAGCAAGGGGGAGGATTGGGAAAACAATAGCAGGCATGCTGGGGATG
CGGTGGGCTCTATGGGTCGACGGCGCGCCCTAGACGAAGCAGCTCCAGCCTACACAATCGCTCAAGACGT
GTAATGCTTTTATTATATATTAGTCACGATATCTATAACAAGAAAATATATATATAATAAGTTATCACGT
AAGTAGAACATGAAATAACAATATAATTATCGTATGAGTTAAATCTTAAAAGTCACGTAAAAGATAATCA
TGCGTCATTTTGACTCACGCGGTCGTTATAGTTCAAAATCAGTGACACTTACCGCATTGACAAGCACGCC
TCACGGGAGCTCCAAGCGGCGACTGAGATGTCCTAAATGCACAGCGACGGATTCGCGCTATTTAGAAAGA
GAGAGCAATATTTCAAGAATGCATGCGTCAATTTTACGCAGACTATCTTTCTAGGGTTAAGGATCCGCAC
TTTTCGGGGAAATGTGCGCGGAACCCCTATTTGTTTATTTTTCTAAATACATTCAAATATGTATCCGCTC
ATGAGACAATAACCCTGATAAATGCTTCAATAATATTGAAAAAGGAAGAGTATGAGTATTCAACATTTCC
GTGTCGCCCTTATTCCCTTTTTTGCGGCATTTTGCCTTCCTGTTTTTGCTCACCCAGAAACGCTGGTGAA
AGTAAAAGATGCTGAAGATCAGTTGGGTGCACGAGTGGGTTACATCGAACTGGATCTCAACAGCGGTAAG
ATCCTTGAGAGTTTTCGCCCCGAAGAACGTTTTCCAATGATGAGCACTTTTAAAGTTCTGCTATGTGGCG
CGGTATTATCCCGTATTGACGCCGGGCAAGAGCAACTCGGTCGCCGCATACACTATTCTCAGAATGACTT
GGTTGAGTACTCACCAGTCACAGAAAAGCATCTTACGGATGGCATGACAGTAAGAGAATTATGCAGTGCT
GCCATAACCATGAGTGATAACACTGCGGCCAACTTACTTCTGACAACGATCGGAGGACCGAAGGAGCTAA
CCGCTTTTTTGCACAACATGGGGGATCATGTAACTCGCCTTGATCGTTGGGAACCGGAGCTGAATGAAGC
CATACCAAACGACGAGCGTGACACCACGATGCCTGTAGCAATGGCAACAACGTTGCGCAAACTATTAACT
GGCGAACTACTTACTCTAGCTTCCCGGCAACAATTAATAGACTGGATGGAGGCGGATAAAGTTGCAGGAC
CACTTCTGCGCTCGGCCCTTCCGGCTGGCTGGTTTATTGCTGATAAATCTGGAGCCGGTGAGCGTGGGTC
TCGCGGTATCATTGCAGCACTGGGGCCAGATGGTAAGCCCTCCCGTATCGTAGTTATCTACACGACGGGG
AGTCAGGCAACTATGGATGAACGAAATAGACAGATCGCTGAGATAGGTGCCTCACTGATTAAGCATTGGT
AACTGTCAGACCAAGTTTACTCATATATACTTTAGATTGATTTAAAACTTCATTTTTAATTTAAAAGGAT
CTAGGTGAAGATCCTTTTTGATAATCTCATGACCAAAATCCCTTAACGTGAGTTTTCGTTCCACTGAGCG
TCAGACCCCGTAGAAAAGATCAAAGGATCTTCTTGAGATCCTTTTTTTCTGCGCGTAATCTGCTGCTTGC
AAACAAAAAAACCACCGCTACCAGCGGTGGTTTGTTTGCCGGATCAAGAGCTACCAACTCTTTTTCCGAA
GGTAACTGGCTTCAGCAGAGCGCAGATACCAAATACTGTTCTTCTAGTGTAGCCGTAGTTAGGCCACCAC
TTCAAGAACTCTGTAGCACCGCCTACATACCTCGCTCTGCTAATCCTGTTACCAGTGGCTGCTGCCAGTG
GCGATAAGTCGTGTCTTACCGGGTTGGACTCAAGACGATAGTTACCGGATAAGGCGCAGCGGTCGGGCTG
AACGGGGGGTTCGTGCACACAGCCCAGCTTGGAGCGAACGACCTACACCGAACTGAGATACCTACAGCGT
GAGCTATGAGAAAGCGCCACGCTTCCCGAAGGGAGAAAGGCGGACAGGTATCCGGTAAGCGGCAGGGTCG
GAACAGGAGAGCGCACGAGGGAGCTTCCAGGGGGAAACGCCTGGTATCTTTATAGTCCTGTCGGGTTTCG
CCACCTCTGACTTGAGCGTCGATTTTTGTGATGCTCGTCAGGGGGGCGGAGCCTATGGAAAAACGCCAGC
AACGCGGCCTTTTTACGGTTCCTGGCCTTTTGCTGGCCT
Features (pLannotate 1.2.2; 16 found; start..end, strand, type, name):
    421..706     +  enhancer       CMV enhancer: human cytomegalovirus immediate early enhancer; contains an 18-bp deletion relative to the standard CMV enhancer
    708..985     +  promoter       chicken β-actin promoter: No description available
    986..1213    +  intron         hybrid intron: hybrid between chicken β-actin (CBA) and minute virus of mice (MMV) introns (Gray et al., 2011)
   1224..1242    +  promoter       T7 promoter: promoter for bacteriophage T7 RNA polymerase
   2530..2577    +  CDS            nucleoplasmin NLS: bipartite nuclear localization signal from nucleoplasmin
   2677..3384    +  CDS            mCherry: mCherry is a basic (constitutively fluorescent) red fluorescent protein published in 2004, derived from Discosoma sp.. It is reported to be a very rapidly-maturing monomer with low acid sensitivity.
   3394..3528    +  polyA_signal   SV40 poly(A) signal: SV40 polyadenylation signal
   3535..3775    +  promoter       U6 promoter: RNA polymerase III promoter for human U6 snRNA
   3988..4005    +  CDS            small t antigen (fragment): SV40 (simian virus 40) small t antigen
   4031..4242    +  promoter       EF-1α core promoter: core promoter for human elongation factor EF-1α
   4258..4875    +  CDS            tetR: TETR2_ECOLX - Experimental evidence at protein level: Swiss-Prot protein existence level 1. TetR is the repressor of the tetracycline resistance element; its N-terminal region forms a helix-turn-helix structure and binds DNA. Binding of tetracycline to TetR reduces the repressor affinity for the tetracycline resistance gene (tetA) promoter operator sites. From Escherichia coli.
   5067..5664    +  CDS            PuroR (fragment): puromycin N-acetyltransferase; pac from Streptomyces; confers resistance to puromycin
   5671..5782    +  polyA_signal   bGH poly(A) signal: bovine growth hormone polyadenylation signal
   6317..6421    +  promoter       AmpR promoter: bla
   6422..7282    +  CDS            AmpR: β-lactamase; bla; confers resistance to ampicillin, carbenicillin, and related antibiotics
   7453..8041    +  rep_origin     ori: high-copy-number ColE1/pMB1/pBR322/pUC origin of replication
