[The description below was written by a language model from this plasmid's Addgene catalogue record and pLannotate feature annotations shown in this document.]
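Description:
ISDra2-TnpB-mCherry-U6-ωRNA* is an approximately 8.1 kb mammalian expression plasmid for genome editing with the compact transposon-associated nuclease TnpB from the Deinococcus radiodurans ISDra2 element. The parental backbone is not recorded. In bacteria it is maintained at high copy by a ColE1/pUC-type origin and selected with ampicillin through the β-lactamase gene.

The main cassette uses a CAG-style promoter made up of the CMV enhancer, the chicken β-actin promoter and a hybrid CBA/MVM intron. A T7 promoter follows, which could support in vitro transcription. The catalogue describes the insert as TnpB carrying an N-terminal NLS and a C-terminal NLS-FLAG, linked through T2A to mCherry. On that description, nuclease and red reporter come from one transcript as separate proteins, and fluorescence marks transfected cells. This differs from the purpose line, which says mCherry is driven by a CMV promoter. The feature table shows no separate promoter upstream of mCherry, only the CMV enhancer within the CAG unit. TnpB itself is not annotated, but an unannotated stretch between the T7 promoter and a nucleoplasmin NLS fits its position. An SV40 polyadenylation signal ends the transcript.

Downstream, a human U6 Pol III promoter drives ωRNA*, a synthetic version of the guide RNA that directs TnpB to its target; the associated publication concerns engineering of this system. A third unit has an EF-1α core promoter followed by a tetR coding sequence, a puromycin N-acetyltransferase sequence and a bGH poly(A) signal. This provides puromycin selection in mammalian cells. The record does not explain the role of tetR or how it is linked to PuroR. The plasmid is suited to transient TnpB/ωRNA editing assays in mammalian cells, with enrichment by fluorescence or puromycin.
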