Addgene plasmid #212967: ISDra2-TnpB-mCherry-U6-ωRNA*
Purpose: Expression vector for expression of ISDra2-TnpB driven by chicken β-actin promoter and mCherry driven by CMV promoter
Depositing lab: Chunlong Xu. Publication: Engineering a transposon-associated TnpB-omegaRNA system for efficient gene editing and phenotypic correction of a tyrosinaemia mouse model. Li Z, Guo R, Sun X, Li G, Shao Z, Huo X, Yang R, Liu X, Cao X, Zhang H, Zhang W, Zhang X, Ma S, Zhang M, Liu Y, Yao Y, Shi J, Yang H, Hu C, Zhou Y, Xu C. Nat Commun. 2024 Jan 27;15(1):831. doi: 10.1038/s41467-024-45197-z. PubMed 38280857.
Backbone
  Vector backbone: unknown
  Total vector size (bp): 8090
  Vector type: Mammalian Expression, CRISPR
  Selectable markers: Puromycin
Growth in bacteria
  Bacterial resistance: Ampicillin, 100 μg/mL
  Growth temperature: 37°C
  Growth strain: DH5alpha
  Copy number: High Copy
Gene/Insert 1
  Gene/Insert name: ISDra2-TnpB-T2A-mCherry
  Species: Synthetic; Deinococcus radiodurans
  Promoter: CAG, T7
  Tag / fusion protein: NLS (N terminal on insert); NLS-FLAG (C terminal on insert)
  Cloning method: Restriction Enzyme; 5′ cloning site unknown (unknown if destroyed); 3′ cloning site unknown (unknown if destroyed)
  Sequencing primers: 5′ n/a
Gene/Insert 2
  Gene/Insert name: ωRNA*
  Species: Synthetic
  Promoter: U6
  Cloning method: Unknown
  Sequencing primers: 5′ n/a
Terms and licenses: Academic/Nonprofit Terms; Industry Terms: Not Available to Industry
Depositor comments: Xu Lab plasmid pCX2280. Please visit https://doi.org/10.1101/2023.06.29.547137 for bioRxiv preprint.
How to cite: ISDra2-TnpB-mCherry-U6-ωRNA* was a gift from Chunlong Xu (Addgene plasmid # 212967 ; http://n2t.net/addgene:212967 ; RRID:Addgene_212967)
